>Addgene plasmid #132267 | pDONR221-NIPAL1 | addgene full sequence | sequence record 262976 | Addgene NGS Result
CTTTCCTGCGTTATCCCCTGATTCTGTGGATAACCGTATTACCGCCTTTGAGTGAGCTGATACCGCTCGC
CGCAGCCGAACGACCGAGCGCAGCGAGTCAGTGAGCGAGGAAGCGGAAGAGCGCCCAATACGCAAACCGC
CTCTCCCCGCGCGTTGGCCGATTCATTAATGCAGCTGGCACGACAGGTTTCCCGACTGGAAAGCGGGCAG
TGAGCGCAACGCAATTAATACGCGTACCGCTAGCCAGGAAGAGTTTGTAGAAACGCAAAAAGGCCATCCG
TCAGGATGGCCTTCTGCTTAGTTTGATGCCTGGCAGTTTATGGCGGGCGTCCTGCCCGCCACCCTCCGGG
CCGTTGCTTCACAACGTTCAAATCCGCTCCCGGCGGATTTGTCCTACTCAGGAGAGCGTTCACCGACAAA
CAACAGATAAAACGAAAGGCCCAGTCTTCCGACTGAGCCTTTCGTTTTATTTGATGCCTGGCAGTTCCCT
ACTCTCGCGTTAACGCTAGCATGGATGTTTTCCCAGTCACGACGTTGTAAAACGACGGCCAGTCTTAAGC
TCGGGCCCCAAATAATGATTTTATTTTGACTGATAGTGACCTGTTCGTTGCAACACATTGATGAGCAATG
CTTTTTTATAATGCCAACTTTGTACAAAAAAGCAGGCTCCACCATGGGAGCACAGGTGCGGCTGCCACCT
GGAGAGCCCTGCAGAGAGGGCTACGTGCTGTCCCTGGTGTGCCCTAACAGCTCCCAGGCCTGGTGTGAGA
TCACCAATGTGAGCCAGCTGCTGGCATCCCCCGTGCTGTACACAGACCTGAACTATTCCATCAACAATCT
GTCTATCAGCGCCAACGTGGAGAATAAGTACTCTCTGTATGTGGGCCTGGTGCTGGCCGTGTCTAGCTCC
ATCTTCATCGGCTCTAGCTTCATCCTGAAGAAGAAGGGCCTGCTGCAGCTGGCCAGCAAGGGCTTCACCA
GGGCAGGACAGGGAGGACACTCCTACCTGAAGGAGTGGCTGTGGTGGGTGGGACTGCTGAGCATGGGAGC
AGGAGAGGCAGCAAATTTCGCAGCCTATGCCTTTGCCCCTGCCACCCTGGTGACACCACTGGGCGCCCTG
AGCGTGCTGATCTCCGCCATCCTGTCCTCTTACTTTCTGAACGAGCACCTGAATATCCACGGCAAGATCG
GCTGCATCCTGTCTATCCTGGGCAGCACCGTGATGGTCATCCACGCCCCACAGGAGGAGGAGGTGACATC
CCTGCACGAGATGGAGATGAAGCTGCGCGACCCCGGCTTCATCTCCTTTGCCGTGATCATCACCGTGATC
TCTCTGGTGCTGATCCTGATCGTGGCCCCTAAGAAGGGCCAGACAAACATCCTGGTGTATATCTCCATCT
GTTCTCTGATCGGCGCCTTCAGCGTGAGCTCCGTGAAGGGCCTGGGCATCGCCATCAAGGAGCTGATCGA
GTGGAAGCCAGTGTACAAGCACCCCCTGGTGTTCGTGCTGCTGGCCGTGCTGGTGCTGAGCGTGACCACA
CAGATCAACTATCTGAATAAGGCCCTGGATACCTTTAACACATCCCTGGTGACCCCAATCTACTACGTGT
TCTTCACCTCTATGGTGGTGACATGCAGCGCCATCCTGTTTCAGGAGTGGTACGGCATGACCGCCGGCGA
CATCATCGGCACCCTGTCTGGCTTCTTTACAATCATCATCGGCATCTTCCTGCTGCACGCCTTTAAGAAT
ACCGATATCACATGGTCCGAGCTGACCTCTACAGCCAAGAAGGAGGCCGTGAGCCTGAACGTGAATGAGA
ACAATTACGTGCTGCTGGAGAACCTGGAGTGTTCTGCCCCTGGCTATAATGACGATGTGACCCTGTTCAG
CCGGACAGACGATGACCCAGCTTTCTTGTACAAAGTTGGCATTATAAGAAAGCATTGCTTATCAATTTGT
TGCAACGAACAGGTCACTATCAGTCAAAATAAAATCATTATTTGCCATCCAGCTGATATCCCCTATAGTG
AGTCGTATTACATGGTCATAGCTGTTTCCTGGCAGCTCTGGCCCGTGTCTCAAAATCTCTGATGTTACAT
TGCACAAGATAAAAATATATCATCATGAACAATAAAACTGTCTGCTTACATAAACAGTAATACAAGGGGT
GTTATGAGCCATATTCAACGGGAAACGTCGAGGCCGCGATTAAATTCCAACATGGATGCTGATTTATATG
GGTATAAATGGGCTCGCGATAATGTCGGGCAATCAGGTGCGACAATCTATCGCTTGTATGGGAAGCCCGA
TGCGCCAGAGTTGTTTCTGAAACATGGCAAAGGTAGCGTTGCCAATGATGTTACAGATGAGATGGTCAGA
CTAAACTGGCTGACGGAATTTATGCCTCTTCCGACCATCAAGCATTTTATCCGTACTCCTGATGATGCAT
GGTTACTCACCACTGCGATCCCCGGAAAAACAGCATTCCAGGTATTAGAAGAATATCCTGATTCAGGTGA
AAATATTGTTGATGCGCTGGCAGTGTTCCTGCGCCGGTTGCATTCGATTCCTGTTTGTAATTGTCCTTTT
AACAGCGATCGCGTATTTCGTCTCGCTCAGGCGCAATCACGAATGAATAACGGTTTGGTTGATGCGAGTG
ATTTTGATGACGAGCGTAATGGCTGGCCTGTTGAACAAGTCTGGAAAGAAATGCATAAACTTTTGCCATT
CTCACCGGATTCAGTCGTCACTCATGGTGATTTCTCACTTGATAACCTTATTTTTGACGAGGGGAAATTA
ATAGGTTGTATTGATGTTGGACGAGTCGGAATCGCAGACCGATACCAGGATCTTGCCATCCTATGGAACT
GCCTCGGTGAGTTTTCTCCTTCATTACAGAAACGGCTTTTTCAAAAATATGGTATTGATAATCCTGATAT
GAATAAATTGCAGTTTCATTTGATGCTCGATGAGTTTTTCTAATCAGAATTGGTTAATTGGTTGTAACAC
TGGCAGAGCATTACGCTGACTTGACGGGACGGCGCAAGCTCATGACCAAAATCCCTTAACGTGAGTTACG
CGTCGTTCCACTGAGCGTCAGACCCCGTAGAAAAGATCAAAGGATCTTCTTGAGATCCTTTTTTTCTGCG
CGTAATCTGCTGCTTGCAAACAAAAAAACCACCGCTACCAGCGGTGGTTTGTTTGCCGGATCAAGAGCTA
CCAACTCTTTTTCCGAAGGTAACTGGCTTCAGCAGAGCGCAGATACCAAATACTGTTCTTCTAGTGTAGC
CGTAGTTAGGCCACCACTTCAAGAACTCTGTAGCACCGCCTACATACCTCGCTCTGCTAATCCTGTTACC
AGTGGCTGCTGCCAGTGGCGATAAGTCGTGTCTTACCGGGTTGGACTCAAGACGATAGTTACCGGATAAG
GCGCAGCGGTCGGGCTGAACGGGGGGTTCGTGCACACAGCCCAGCTTGGAGCGAACGACCTACACCGAAC
TGAGATACCTACAGCGTGAGCTATGAGAAAGCGCCACGCTTCCCGAAGGGAGAAAGGCGGACAGGTATCC
GGTAAGCGGCAGGGTCGGAACAGGAGAGCGCACGAGGGAGCTTCCAGGGGGAAACGCCTGGTATCTTTAT
AGTCCTGTCGGGTTTCGCCACCTCTGACTTGAGCGTCGATTTTTGTGATGCTCGTCAGGGGGGCGGAGCC
TATGGAAAAACGCCAGCAACGCGGCCTTTTTACGGTTCCTGGCCTTTTGCTGGCCTTTTGCTCACATGTT
Features (pLannotate 1.2.2; 10 found; start..end, strand, type, name):
    121..213     +  CDS            lacI (fragment): lac repressor; lacI; The lac repressor binds to the lac operator to inhibit transcription in E. coli. This inhibition can be relieved by adding lactose or isopropyl-β-D-thiogalactopyranoside (IPTG).
    268..295     -  terminator     rrnB T2 terminator: transcription terminator T2 from the E. coli rrnB gene
    427..470     +  terminator     rrnB T1 terminator: Escherichia coli rrnB; transcription terminator T1 from the E. coli rrnB gene
    517..553     -  CDS            lacZα (fragment): LacZα fragment of β-galactosidase; lacZ fragment
    569..668     +  protein_bind   attL1: mutant version of attL; recombination site for the Gateway® LR reaction LR Clonase™
    674..1903    +  CDS            NIPAL1: NIPA3_HUMAN - Also known as NIPA3, NPAL1. Experimental evidence at transcript level: Swiss-Prot protein existence level 2. Acts as a Mg(2+) transporter. Can also transport other divalent cations such as Fe(2+), Sr(2+), Ba(2+), Mn(2+), Cu(2+) and Co(2+) but to a much less extent than Mg(2+) (By similarity). From Homo sapiens (Human).
   1905..2004    -  protein_bind   attL2: mutant version of attL; recombination site for the Gateway® LR reaction LR Clonase™
   2022..2040    -  promoter       T7 promoter: promoter for bacteriophage T7 RNA polymerase
   2174..2983    +  CDS            KanR: aminoglycoside phosphotransferase; aph(3')-Ia; confers resistance to kanamycin in bacteria or G418 (Geneticin®) in eukaryotes
   3130..3718    +  rep_origin     ori: high-copy-number ColE1/pMB1/pBR322/pUC origin of replication
