[The description below was written by a language model from this plasmid's Addgene catalogue record and pLannotate feature annotations shown in this document.]
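Description:
pDONR221-NIPAL1 is a Gateway entry clone built on the Thermo Fisher pDONR221 backbone and carrying a codon-optimized open reading frame for human NIPAL1 (also known as NPAL1 or NIPA3). The sequenced plasmid is about 3.8 kb, consistent with a roughly 2.55 kb backbone plus the 1,230 bp insert. It is propagated in E. coli from a high-copy ColE1/pUC-type origin and selected with kanamycin through an aminoglycoside phosphotransferase (KanR) gene. Although the catalogue lists the vector type as mammalian expression, the feature table shows no eukaryotic promoter or polyadenylation signal around the insert, so the plasmid itself serves as a cloning intermediate rather than an expression construct.

The NIPAL1 coding sequence sits directly between attL1 and attL2, the recombination sites used in the Gateway LR reaction, which allows directional transfer of the ORF into any attR-containing destination vector supplying the desired promoter, tags or delivery system. No epitope tags or reporters are annotated in the entry clone. Upstream of attL1 lie the rrnB T1 and T2 transcription terminators, which insulate the insert from read-through transcription in bacteria. A T7 promoter lies just outside attL2, pointing back towards the insert, and short lacI and lacZα fragments are backbone remnants. M13 forward and reverse priming sites flank the cassette for sequence verification. NIPAL1 is annotated as a magnesium transporter that can also carry other divalent cations less efficiently. The clone belongs to a consortium collection of transporter ORFs for studying solute carrier proteins and their potential in drug discovery, and it is intended for subcloning into custom expression vectors.
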