Addgene plasmid #132267: pDONR221-NIPAL1
Purpose: Gateway entry clone with codon-optimized ORF sequence for subcloning into custom expression vectors
Depositing lab: RESOLUTE Consortium & Giulio Superti-Furga. Depositing organization: CeMM Research Center for Molecular Medicine. Publication: The RESOLUTE consortium: unlocking SLC transporters for drug discovery. Superti-Furga G, Lackner D, Wiedmer T, Ingles-Prieto A, Barbosa B, Girardi E, Goldmann U, Gurtl B, Klavins K, Klimek C, Lindinger S, Lineiro-Retes E, Muller AC, Onstein S, Redinger G, Reil D, Sedlyarov V, Wolf G, Crawford M, Everley R, ... Steppan CM. Nat Rev Drug Discov. 2020 Jul;19(7):429-430. doi: 10.1038/d41573-020-00056-6. PubMed 32265506.
Backbone
  Vector backbone: pDONR221
  Backbone manufacturer: Thermo Fisher Scientific
  Backbone size w/o insert (bp): 2550
  Vector type: Mammalian Expression
Growth in bacteria
  Bacterial resistance: Kanamycin, 50 μg/mL
  Growth temperature: 37°C
  Growth strain: Stbl3
  Copy number: High Copy
Gene/Insert
  Gene/Insert name: NIPAL1 (alt name: DKFZp686A06115, NPAL1)
  Species: H. sapiens (human)
  Insert size (bp): 1230
  Entrez Gene: NIPAL1 (a.k.a. NPAL1, DKFZp686A06115)
  Cloning method: Gateway Cloning
  Sequencing primers: 5′ M13-fwd; 3′ M13-rev
Terms and licenses: Academic/Nonprofit Terms; Industry Terms
Depositor comments: For more information on the full Resolute plasmid collection, please see www.addgene.org/depositor-collections/re-solute/. Please provide your feedback on this plasmid to the RESOLUTE consortium by filling out their RESOLUTE repository feedback form: https://forms.office.com/Pages/ResponsePage.aspx?id=0e05yklzmkS7rjFGQL4N7z4feCLQvEJAmVcOCM_u885UN1JJRko0Ukg4TVQwNTZLOUxPQVJWT1NHUCQlQCN0PWcu
How to cite: pDONR221-NIPAL1 was a gift from RESOLUTE Consortium & Giulio Superti-Furga (Addgene plasmid # 132267 ; http://n2t.net/addgene:132267 ; RRID:Addgene_132267)
