>Addgene plasmid #132267 | pDONR221-NIPAL1 | depositor partial sequence | sequence record 253934 | Codon-optimized ORF of NIPAL1
ATGGGAGCACAGGTGCGGCTGCCACCTGGAGAGCCCTGCAGAGAGGGCTACGTGCTGTCCCTGGTGTGCC
CTAACAGCTCCCAGGCCTGGTGTGAGATCACCAATGTGAGCCAGCTGCTGGCATCCCCCGTGCTGTACAC
AGACCTGAACTATTCCATCAACAATCTGTCTATCAGCGCCAACGTGGAGAATAAGTACTCTCTGTATGTG
GGCCTGGTGCTGGCCGTGTCTAGCTCCATCTTCATCGGCTCTAGCTTCATCCTGAAGAAGAAGGGCCTGC
TGCAGCTGGCCAGCAAGGGCTTCACCAGGGCAGGACAGGGAGGACACTCCTACCTGAAGGAGTGGCTGTG
GTGGGTGGGACTGCTGAGCATGGGAGCAGGAGAGGCAGCAAATTTCGCAGCCTATGCCTTTGCCCCTGCC
ACCCTGGTGACACCACTGGGCGCCCTGAGCGTGCTGATCTCCGCCATCCTGTCCTCTTACTTTCTGAACG
AGCACCTGAATATCCACGGCAAGATCGGCTGCATCCTGTCTATCCTGGGCAGCACCGTGATGGTCATCCA
CGCCCCACAGGAGGAGGAGGTGACATCCCTGCACGAGATGGAGATGAAGCTGCGCGACCCCGGCTTCATC
TCCTTTGCCGTGATCATCACCGTGATCTCTCTGGTGCTGATCCTGATCGTGGCCCCTAAGAAGGGCCAGA
CAAACATCCTGGTGTATATCTCCATCTGTTCTCTGATCGGCGCCTTCAGCGTGAGCTCCGTGAAGGGCCT
GGGCATCGCCATCAAGGAGCTGATCGAGTGGAAGCCAGTGTACAAGCACCCCCTGGTGTTCGTGCTGCTG
GCCGTGCTGGTGCTGAGCGTGACCACACAGATCAACTATCTGAATAAGGCCCTGGATACCTTTAACACAT
CCCTGGTGACCCCAATCTACTACGTGTTCTTCACCTCTATGGTGGTGACATGCAGCGCCATCCTGTTTCA
GGAGTGGTACGGCATGACCGCCGGCGACATCATCGGCACCCTGTCTGGCTTCTTTACAATCATCATCGGC
ATCTTCCTGCTGCACGCCTTTAAGAATACCGATATCACATGGTCCGAGCTGACCTCTACAGCCAAGAAGG
AGGCCGTGAGCCTGAACGTGAATGAGAACAATTACGTGCTGCTGGAGAACCTGGAGTGTTCTGCCCCTGG
CTATAATGACGATGTGACCCTGTTCAGCCGGACAGACGAT
